Addgene plasmid #197542: pEPSW1KN0029
Purpose: Level 1 gene expression cassette
Depositing lab: Nicola Patron. Depositing organization: Earlham Institute. Publication: Tuning Plant Promoters Using a Simple Split Luciferase Method to Assess Transcription Factor-DNA Interactions. Cai YM, Witham S, Patron NJ. ACS Synth Biol. 2023 Nov 17;12(11):3482-3486. doi: 10.1021/acssynbio.3c00094. Epub 2023 Oct 19. PubMed 37856867.
Backbone
  Vector backbone: pCK2
  Vector type: Synthetic Biology
Growth in bacteria
  Bacterial resistance: Kanamycin, 50 μg/mL
  Growth temperature: 37°C
  Growth strain: DH5alpha
  Copy number: High Copy
Gene/Insert
  Gene/Insert name: CaMV35s::TMV::NLP7::35sT
  Species: Synthetic
  Cloning method: Restriction Enzyme; 5′ cloning site BsaI (destroyed during cloning); 3′ cloning site BsaI (destroyed during cloning)
Terms and licenses: Academic/Nonprofit Terms; Industry Terms: Not Available to Industry
Depositor comments: Please visit https://doi.org/10.1101/2023.02.13.528283 for bioRxiv preprint.
How to cite: pEPSW1KN0029 was a gift from Nicola Patron (Addgene plasmid # 197542 ; http://n2t.net/addgene:197542 ; RRID:Addgene_197542)
