[The description below was written by a language model from this plasmid's Addgene catalogue record and pLannotate feature annotations shown in this document.]
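Description:
pEPSW1KN0029 is a Level 1 Golden Gate (MoClo-style) plant expression construct of about 10 kb, built in the pCK2 backbone and catalogued as a synthetic biology vector. The backbone is a binary T-DNA plasmid. Nopaline-type left and right border repeats flank the cargo so that it can be transferred into plant cells by Agrobacterium. The pVS1 replication module (oriV, RepA and the StaA stability protein) supports maintenance in Agrobacterium, while a ColE1/pMB1-type origin gives high-copy propagation in E. coli. A pBR322 bom site and a residual fragment of rop are also annotated. Selection in bacteria is by kanamycin through the aph(3')-Ia gene, which lies outside the T-DNA borders. No plant selectable marker appears in the feature table.

The payload is a single transcription unit assembled by BsaI cloning, with the sites destroyed during assembly. The strong constitutive CaMV 35S promoter is followed by the tobacco mosaic virus Ω leader, a 5' untranslated sequence that enhances translation. This drives the coding sequence of NLP7, the Arabidopsis thaliana transcription factor involved in nitrate signalling and regulation of nitrate assimilation, and the unit is terminated by the CaMV 35S polyadenylation signal. No epitope tag or reporter fusion is annotated on NLP7.

The record states the purpose only as a Level 1 gene expression cassette. The associated publication concerns tuning plant promoters and assessing transcription factor–DNA interactions with a split luciferase method. This suggests the plasmid serves as a source of constitutively expressed NLP7 in plant cells, although its exact role in that work is not stated.
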