Features (pLannotate 1.2.2; 15 found; start..end, strand, type, name):
     18..42      +  misc_feature   RB T-DNA repeat: right border repeat from nopaline C58 T-DNA
    382..783     +  CDS            Y4CG_SINFN (fragment): Protein inferred from homology: Swiss-Prot protein existence level 3. From Sinorhizobium fredii (strain NBRC 101917 / NGR234).
   1343..1972    +  CDS            pVS1 StaA: stability protein from the Pseudomonas plasmid pVS1 (Heeb et al., 2000)
   2401..3474    +  CDS            pVS1 RepA: replication protein from the Pseudomonas plasmid pVS1 (Heeb et al., 2000)
   3540..3734    +  rep_origin     pVS1 oriV: origin of replication for the Pseudomonas plasmid pVS1 (Heeb et al., 2000)
   3937..3976    +  CDS            rop (fragment): Rop protein, which maintains plasmids at low copy number; rop
   4078..4218    +  misc_feature   bom: basis of mobility region from pBR322
   4404..4992    -  rep_origin     ori: high-copy-number ColE1/pMB1/pBR322/pUC origin of replication
   5080..5895    -  CDS            KanR: aminoglycoside phosphotransferase; aph(3')-Ia; confers resistance to kanamycin in bacteria or G418 (Geneticin®) in eukaryotes
   6328..6352    +  misc_feature   LB T-DNA repeat: left border repeat from nopaline C58 T-DNA
   6456..6801    +  promoter       CaMV 35S promoter: strong constitutive promoter from cauliflower mosaic virus
   6753..6799    +  promoter       minimal CaMV 35S promoter: minimal 35S promoter from cauliflower mosaic virus
   6830..6883    +  misc_feature   TMV Ω: translational enhancer from the tobacco mosaic virus 5'-leader sequence (Gallie et al., 1988)
   6892..9768    +  CDS            NLP7: NLP7_ARATH - Experimental evidence at protein level: Swiss-Prot protein existence level 1. Transcription factor involved in regulation of nitrate assimilation and in transduction of the nitrate signal. From Arabidopsis thaliana (Mouse-ear cress).
   9806..9980    +  polyA_signal   CaMV poly(A) signal: cauliflower mosaic virus polyadenylation signal
>Addgene plasmid #197542 | pEPSW1KN0029 | addgene full sequence | sequence record 387009 | Addgene NGS Result
ATACTGAAGAGCAATTCTGACAGGATATATTGGCGGGTAAACCTAAGAGAAAAGAGCGTTTATTAGAATA
ATCGGATATTTAAAAGGGCGTGAAAAGGTTTATCCGTTCGTCCATTTGTATGTGCATGCCAACCACAGGG
TTCCCCTCGGGATCAAAGTACTTTGATCCAACCCCTCCGCTGCTATAGTGCAGTCGGCTTCTGACGTTCA
GTGCAGCCGTCATCTGAAAACGACATGTCGCACAAGTCCTAAGTTACGCGACAGGCTGCCGCCCTGCCCT
TTTCCTGGCGTTTTCTTGTCGCGTGTTTTAGTCGCATAAAGTAGAATACTTGCGACTAGAACCGGAGACA
TTACGCCATGAACAAGAGCGCCGCCGCTGGCCTGCTGGGCTATGCCCGCGTCAGCACCGACGACCAGGAC
TTGACCAACCAACGGGCCGAACTGCACGCGGCCGGCTGCACCAAGCTGTTTTCCGAGAAGATCACCGGCA
CCAGGCGCGACCGCCCGGAGCTGGCCAGGATGCTTGACCACCTACGCCCTGGCGACGTTGTGACAGTGAC
CAGGCTAGACCGCCTGGCCCGCAGCACCCGCGACCTACTGGACATTGCCGAGCGCATCCAGGAGGCCGGC
GCGGGCCTGCGTAGCCTGGCAGAGCCGTGGGCCGACACCACCACGCCGGCCGGCCGCATGGTGTTGACCG
TGTTCGCCGGCATTGCCGAGTTCGAGCGTTCCCTAATCATCGACCGCACCCGGAGCGGGCGCGAGGCCGC
CAAGGCCCGAGGCGTGAAGTTTGGCCCCCGCCCTACCCTCACCCCGGCACAGATCGCGCACGCCCGCGAG
CTGATCGACCAGGAAGGCCGCACCGTGAAAGAGGCGGCTGCACTGCTTGGCGTGCATCGCTCGACCCTGT
ACCGCGCACTTGAGCGCAGCGAGGAAGTGACGCCCACCGAGGCCAGGCGGCGCGGTGCCTTCCGTGAGGA
CGCATTGACCGAGGCCGACGCCCTGGCGGCCGCCGAGAATGAACGCCAAGAGGAACAAGCATGAAACCGC
ACCAGGACGGCCAGGACGAACCGTTTTTCATTACCGAAGAGATCGAGGCGGAGATGATCGCGGCCGGGTA
CGTGTTCGAGCCGCCCGCGCACCTCTCAACCGTGCGGCTGCATGAAATCCTGGCCGGTTTGTCTGATGCC
AAGCTGGCGGCCTGGCCGGCCAGCTTGGCCGCTGAAGAAACCGAGCGCCGCCGTCTAAAAAGGTGATGTG
TATTTGAGTAAAACAGCTTGCGTCATGCGGTCGCTGCGTATATGATGCGATGAGTAAATAAACAAATACG
CAAGGGGAACGCATGAAGGTTATCGCTGTACTTAACCAGAAAGGCGGGTCAGGCAAGACGACCATCGCAA
CCCATCTAGCCCGCGCCCTGCAACTCGCCGGGGCCGATGTTCTGTTAGTCGATTCCGATCCCCAGGGCAG
TGCCCGCGATTGGGCGGCCGTGCGGGAAGATCAACCGCTAACCGTTGTCGGCATCGACCGCCCGACGATT
GACCGCGACGTGAAGGCCATCGGCCGGCGCGACTTCGTAGTGATCGACGGAGCGCCCCAGGCGGCGGACT
TGGCTGTGTCCGCGATCAAGGCAGCCGACTTCGTGCTGATTCCGGTGCAGCCAAGCCCTTACGACATATG
GGCCACCGCCGACCTGGTGGAGCTGGTTAAGCAGCGCATTGAGGTCACGGATGGAAGGCTACAAGCGGCC
TTTGTCGTGTCGCGGGCGATCAAAGGCACGCGCATCGGCGGTGAGGTTGCCGAGGCGCTGGCCGGGTACG
AGCTGCCCATTCTTGAGTCCCGTATCACGCAGCGCGTGAGCTACCCAGGCACTGCCGCCGCCGGCACAAC
CGTTCTTGAATCAGAACCCGAGGGCGACGCTGCCCGCGAGGTCCAGGCGCTGGCCGCTGAAATTAAATCA
AAACTCATTTGAGTTAATGAGGTAAAGAGAAAATGAGCAAAAGCACAAACACGCTAAGTGCCGGCCGTCC
GAGCGCACGCAGCAGCAAGGCTGCAACGTTGGCCAGCCTGGCAGACACGCCAGCCATGAAGCGGGTCAAC
TTTCAGTTGCCGGCGGAGGATCACACCAAGCTGAAGATGTACGCGGTACGCCAAGGCAAGACCATTACCG
AGCTGCTATCTGAATACATCGCGCAGCTACCAGAGTAAATGAGCAAATGAATAAATGAGTAGATGAATTT
TAGCGGCTAAAGGAGGCGGCATGGAAAATCAAGAACAACCAGGCACCGACGCCGTGGAATGCCCCATGTG
TGGAGGAACGGGCGGTTGGCCAGGCGTAAGCGGCTGGGTTGCCTGCCGGCCCTGCAATGGCACTGGAACC
CCCAAGCCCGAGGAATCGGCGTGAGCGGTCGCAAACCATCCGGCCCGGTACAAATCGGCGCGGCGCTGGG
TGATGACCTGGTGGAGAAGTTGAAGGCCGCGCAGGCCGCCCAGCGGCAACGCATCGAGGCAGAAGCACGC
CCCGGTGAATCGTGGCAAGCGGCCGCTGATCGAATCCGCAAAGAATCCCGGCAACCGCCGGCAGCCGGTG
CGCCGTCGATTAGGAAGCCGCCCAAGGGCGACGAGCAACCAGATTTTTTCGTTCCGATGCTCTATGACGT
GGGCACCCGCGATAGTCGCAGCATCATGGACGTGGCCGTTTTCCGTCTGTCGAAGCGTGACCGACGAGCT
GGCGAGGTGATCCGCTACGAGCTTCCAGACGGGCACGTAGAGGTTTCCGCAGGGCCGGCCGGCATGGCCA
GTGTGTGGGATTACGACCTGGTACTGATGGCGGTTTCCCATCTAACCGAATCCATGAACCGATACCGGGA
AGGGAAGGGAGACAAGCCCGGCCGCGTGTTCCGTCCACACGTTGCGGACGTACTCAAGTTCTGCCGGCGA
GCCGATGGCGGAAAGCAGAAAGACGACCTGGTAGAAACCTGCATTCGGTTAAACACCACGCACGTTGCCA
TGCAGCGTACGAAGAAGGCCAAGAACGGCCGCCTGGTGACGGTATCCGAGGGTGAAGCCTTGATTAGCCG
CTACAAGATCGTAAAGAGCGAAACCGGGCGGCCGGAGTACATCGAGATCGAGCTAGCTGATTGGATGTAC
CGCGAGATCACAGAAGGCAAGAACCCGGACGTGCTGACGGTTCACCCCGATTACTTTTTGATCGATCCCG
GCATCGGCCGTTTTCTCTACCGCCTGGCACGCCGCGCCGCAGGCAAGGCAGAAGCCAGATGGTTGTTCAA
GACGATCTACGAACGCAGTGGCAGCGCCGGAGAGTTCAAGAAGTTCTGTTTCACCGTGCGCAAGCTGATC
GGGTCAAATGACCTGCCGGAGTACGATTTGAAGGAGGAGGCGGGGCAGGCTGGCCCGATCCTAGTCATGC
GCTACCGCAACCTGATCGAGGGCGAAGCATCCGCCGGTTCCTAATGTACGGAGCAGATGCTAGGGCAAAT
TGCCCTAGCAGGGGAAAAAGGTCGAAAAGGACTCTTTCCTGTGGATAGCACGTACATTGGGAACCCAAAG
CCGTACATTGGGAACCGGAACCCGTACATTGGGAACCCAAAGCCGTACATTGGGAACCGGTCACACATGT
AAGTGACTGATATAAAAGAGAAAAAAGGCGATTTTTCCGCCTAAAACTCTTTAAAACTTATTAAAACTCT
TAAAACCCGCCTGGCCTGTGCATAACTGTCTGGCCAGCGCACAGCCGAAGTGCTGCAAAAAGCGCCTACC
CTTCGGTCGCTGCGCTCCCTACGCCCCGCCGCTTCGCGTCGGCCTATCGCGGCCGCTGGCCGCTCAAAAA
TGGCTGGCCTACGGCCAGGCAATCTACCAGGGCGCGGACAAGCCGCGCCGTCGCCACTCGACCGCCGGCG
CCCACATCAAGGCACCCTGCCTCGCGCGTTTCGGTGATGACGGTGAAAACCTCTGACACATGCAGCTCCC
GGTGACGGTCACAGCTTGTCTGTAAGCGGATGCCGGGAGCAGACAAGCCCGTCAGGGCGCGTCAGCGGGT
GTTGGCGGGTGTCGGGGCGCAGCCATGACCCAGTCACGTAGCGATAGCGGAGTGTATACTGGCTTAACTA
TGCGGCATCAGAGCAGATTGTACTGAGAGTGCACCATATGCGGTGTGAAATACCGCACAGATGCGTAAGG
AGAAAATACCGCATCAGGCGCTCATCCGCTTCCTCGCTCACTGACTCGCTGCGCTCGGTCGTTCGGCTGC
GGCGAGCGGTATCAGCTCACTCAAAGGCGGTAATACGGTTATCCACAGAATCAGGGGATAACGCAGGAAA
GAACATGTGAGCAAAAGGCCAGCAAAAGGCCAGGAACCGTAAAAAGGCCGCGTTGCTGGCGTTTTTCCAT
AGGCTCCGCCCCCCTGACGAGCATCACAAAAATCGACGCTCAAGTCAGAGGTGGCGAAACCCGACAGGAC
TATAAAGATACCAGGCGTTTCCCCCTGGAAGCTCCCTCGTGCGCTCTCCTGTTCCGACCCTGCCGCTTAC
CGGATACCTGTCCGCCTTTCTCCCTTCGGGAAGCGTGGCGCTTTCTCATAGCTCACGCTGTAGGTATCTC
AGTTCGGTGTAGGTCGTTCGCTCCAAGCTGGGCTGTGTGCACGAACCCCCCGTTCAGCCCGACCGCTGCG
CCTTATCCGGTAACTATCGTCTTGAGTCCAACCCGGTAAGACACGACTTATCGCCACTGGCAGCAGCCAC
TGGTAACAGGATTAGCAGAGCGAGGTATGTAGGCGGTGCTACAGAGTTCTTGAAGTGGTGGCCTAACTAC
GGCTACACTAGAAGGACAGTATTTGGTATCTGCGCTCTGCTGAAGCCAGTTACCTTCGGAAAAAGAGTTG
GTAGCTCTTGATCCGGCAAACAAACCACCGCTGGTAGCGGTGGTTTTTTTGTTTGCAAGCAGCAGATTAC
GCGCAGAAAAAAAGGATCTCAAGAAGATCCTTTGATCTTTTCTACGGGGTCTGACGCTCAGTGGAACGAA
AACTCACGTTAAGGGATTTTGGTCATGCATTCTAGGTGATTAGAAAAACTCATCGAGCATCAAATGAAAC
TGCAATTTATTCATATCAGGATTATCAATACCATATTTTTGAAAAAGCCGTTTCTGTAATGAAGGAGAAA
ACTCACCGAGGCAGTTCCATAGGATGGCAAGATCCTGGTATCGGTCTGCGATTCCGACTCGTCCAACATC
AATACAACCTATTAATTTCCCCTCGTCAAAAATAAGGTTATCAAGTGAGAAATCACCATGAGTGACGACT
GAATCCGGTGAGAATGGCAAAAGTTTATGCATTTCTTTCCAGACTTGTTCAACAGGCCAGCCATTACGCT
CGTCATCAAAATCACTCGCATCAACCAAACCGTTATTCATTCGTGATTGCGCCTGAGCGAGTCGAAATAC
GCGATCGCTGTTAAAAGGACAATTACAAACAGGAATCGAATGCAACCGGCGCAGGAACACTGCCAGCGCA
TCAACAATATTTTCACCTGAATCAGGATATTCTTCTAATACCTGGAATGCTGTTTTCCCTGGGATCGCAG
TGGTGAGTAACCATGCATCATCAGGAGTACGGATAAAATGCTTGATGGTCGGAAGAGGCATAAATTCCGT
CAGCCAGTTTAGTCTGACCATCTCATCTGTAACATCATTGGCAACGCTACCTTTGCCATGTTTCAGAAAC
AACTCTGGCGCATCGGGCTTCCCATACAATCGGTAGATTGTCGCACCTGATTGCCCGACATTATCGCGAG
CCCATTTATACCCATATAAATCAGCATCCATGTTGGAATTTAATCGCGGCCTTGAGCAAGACGTTTCCCG
TTGAATATGGCTCATAACAGAACTTATTATTTCCTTCCTCTTTTCTACAGTATTTAAAGATACCCCAAGA
AGCTAATTATAACAAGACGAACTCCAATTCACTGTTCCTTGCATTCTAAAACCTTAAATACCAGAAAACA
GCTTTTTCAAAGTTGTTTTCAAAGTTGGCGTATAACATAGTATCGACGGAGCCGATTTTGAAACCGCGGT
GATCACAGGCAGCAACGCTCTGTCATCGTTACAATCAACATGCTACCCTCCGCGAGATCATCCGTGTTTC
AAACCCGGCAGCTTAGTTGCCGTTCTTCCGAATAGCATCGGTAACATGAGCAAAGTCTGCCGCCTTACAA
CGGCTCTCCCGCTGACGCCGTCCCGGACTGATGGGCTGCCTGTATCGAGTGGTGATTTTGTGCCGAGCTG
CCGGTCGGGGAGCTGTTGGCTGGCTGGTGGCAGGATATATTGTGGTGTAAACATAACGAATTGCTCTTCA
GCAAGGAGGTCAACATGGTGGAGCACGACACTCTGGTCTACTCCAAAAATGTCAAAGATACAGTCTCAGA
AGATCAAAGGGCTATTGAGACTTTTCAACAAAGGATAATTTCGGGAAACCTCCTCGGATTCCATTGCCCA
GCTATCTGTCACTTCATCGAAAGGACAGTAGAAAAGGAAGGTGGCTCCTACAAATGCCATCATTGCGATA
AAGGAAAGGCTATCATTCAAGATCTCTCTGCCGACAGTGGTCCCAAAGATGGACCCCCACCCACGAGGAG
CATCGTGGAAAAAGAAGAGGTTCCAACCACGTCTACAAAGCAAGTGGATTGATGTGACATCTCCACTGAC
GTAAGGGATGACGCACAATCCCACTATCCTTCGCAAGACCCTTCCTCTATATAAGGAAGTTCATTTCATT
TGGAGAGGACACGCTCGAGTATAAGAGCTCATTTTTACAACAATTACCAACAACAACAAACAACAAACAA
CATTACAATTACATTTACAATTATCGATACAATGTGCGAGCCCGATGATAATTCCGCTAGAAACGGCGTC
ACTACTCAACCTTCGAGGTCAAGGGAGCTTCTAATGGATGTTGACGACTTAGATCTTGACGGTTCATGGC
CACTAGATCAAATCCCTTACTTATCCTCATCGAATCGCATGATTTCTCCGATTTTTGTCTCCTCTTCCTC
TGAGCAGCCTTGCTCGCCTCTCTGGGCTTTCTCCGACGGTGGAGGAAATGGTTTTCACCACGCAACCTCC
GGTGGCGATGATGAGAAGATCAGCTCTGTCTCCGGTGTTCCTTCTTTCCGTCTCGCCGAGTATCCTCTCT
TCCTCCCTTACTCTTCTCCATCAGCAGCTGAGAACACAACAGAGAAGCATAACAGTTTCCAGTTTCCGTC
TCCATTGATGAGCCTAGTCCCACCAGAGAACACAGACAACTACTGTGTGATCAAAGAGAGGATGACTCAG
GCGCTTCGATACTTCAAAGAATCAACCGAACAACACGTTTTGGCTCAGGTCTGGGCTCCTGTGAGAAAGA
ATGGTCGTGATTTGCTGACGACTTTGGGTCAACCTTTTGTTCTTAATCCTAATGGTAATGGGCTTAATCA
ATACAGGATGATCTCTCTCACATATATGTTTTCTGTGGATAGTGAAAGTGACGTAGAGCTCGGACTCCCG
GGTCGAGTTTTCCGTCAGAAATTGCCTGAATGGACTCCAAATGTTCAGTACTATTCCAGCAAAGAATTCT
CGCGGCTTGATCACGCCTTGCACTACAACGTGCGTGGTACACTGGCCTTGCCTGTCTTTAATCCCTCTGG
TCAGTCCTGCATAGGTGTTGTGGAACTTATAATGACCTCAGAGAAGATTCACTATGCACCCGAAGTGGAC
AAAGTTTGCAAAGCCCTTGAGGCGGTAAATCTGAAAAGCTCGGAAATACTTGATCACCAAACAACACAGA
TATGCAATGAGAGTCGCCAAAACGCGCTTGCTGAGATTCTCGAAGTGCTGACAGTTGTATGTGAAACCCA
TAACTTGCCTCTCGCTCAGACTTGGGTTCCATGTCAGCATGGGAGCGTTCTTGCCAATGGTGGCGGTCTA
AAGAAAAACTGCACCAGCTTTGACGGTAGCTGCATGGGTCAAATCTGCATGTCTACAACCGACATGGCCT
GCTATGTCGTGGATGCTCATGTCTGGGGCTTTAGAGATGCCTGTCTTGAACACCATCTCCAGAAAGGCCA
GGGAGTCGCTGGACGAGCTTTTCTCAATGGTGGCTCATGTTTCTGCAGAGACATCACCAAGTTCTGCAAA
ACGCAGTACCCACTAGTCCATTATGCGCTCATGTTCAAGTTGACCACTTGTTTTGCAATATCTCTCCAGA
GCTCTTACACGGGCGACGACAGTTACATTCTTGAATTTTTTCTTCCTTCGAGTATAACAGACGACCAAGA
GCAAGATTTGCTGTTGGGTTCTATTTTGGTGACAATGAAAGAACATTTTCAGAGTCTGAGGGTTGCATCT
GGGGTTGACTTTGGTGAAGATGACGACAAATTGTCTTTCGAGATCATCCAAGCATTACCGGACAAGAAGG
TTCATTCAAAAATAGAATCCATTCGAGTTCCCTTTTCTGGTTTTAAGTCAAATGCAACAGAGACGATGTT
GATTCCTCAGCCTGTGGTTCAGTCTTCTGATCCAGTAAATGAGAAAATCAACGTGGCCACTGTTAACGGT
GTGGTTAAGGAGAAGAAGAAAACAGAGAAAAAGCGTGGGAAGACTGAGAAAACAATCAGTCTAGATGTAC
TTCAGCAGTATTTCACTGGAAGTCTCAAAGACGCTGCAAAGAGCCTAGGAGTTTGCCCGACGACAATGAA
GCGAATTTGCAGGCAACACGGAATCTCGCGGTGGCCATCGAGGAAGATCAAGAAAGTGAATCGTTCAATC
ACAAAGCTGAAACGAGTCATCGAATCTGTTCAAGGTACTGATGGAGGCCTCGACCTGACTTCCATGGCCG
TTAGTTCCATCCCTTGGACACACGGTCAAACATCAGCACAGCCACTAAACTCACCCAATGGTTCCAAACC
ACCTGAGCTACCAAACACCAATAATTCACCTAACCATTGGTCAAGTGATCACAGTCCGAACGAGCCAAAT
GGTTCGCCTGAGTTACCACCAAGCAATGGTCACAAGCGATCACGAACGGTGGATGAGAGCGCTGGGACTC
CAACCTCTCATGGCTCATGTGACGGTAACCAATTAGATGAACCGAAAGTCCCAAATCAAGATCCGCTTTT
CACGGTTGGTGGATCACCCGGGCTCCTTTTTCCACCTTATTCTAGAGATCATGATGTATCTGCAGCTTCC
TTCGCAATGCCGAACAGGCTTCTTGGTTCTATAGACCATTTCCGAGGAATGCTCATTGAAGACGCTGGAA
GTTCAAAAGATCTGAGAAATCTCTGCCCCACTGCAGCATTTGACGATAAGTTTCAAGACACAAACTGGAT
GAACAATGATAATAATAGCAACAACAACTTATACGCTCCCCCAAAGGAAGAGGCCATTGCAAATGTTGCA
TGCGAACCATCAGGCTCAGAAATGAGAACGGTAACAATCAAAGCAAGTTACAAAGACGACATAATACGGT
TCAGAATATCCTCGGGTTCAGGTATAATGGAATTGAAGGATGAAGTGGCTAAGAGGCTGAAAGTTGATGC
AGGAACGTTCGATATCAAGTATCTTGACGATGATAACGAATGGGTTTTAATAGCTTGTGATGCTGATCTT
CAAGAATGTCTCGAGATCCCTAGATCCTCCCGCACGAAAATCGTAAGGCTCTTAGTTCATGATGTAACGA
CAAATCTAGGGAGCTCCTGCGAGAGCACTGGAGAATTGTGAGCTTCTCTAGCTAGAGTCGATCGACAAGC
TCGAGTTTCTCCATAATAATGTGTGAGTAGTTCCCAGATAAGGGAATTAGGGTTCCTATAGGGTTTCGCT
CATGTGTTGAGCATATAAGAAACCCTTAGTATGTATTTGTATTTGTAAAATACTTCTATCAATAAAATTT
CTAATTCCTAAAACCAAAATCCAGTACTAAAATCCAGATCGCT
